>Addgene plasmid #222970 | His-CL7-2NLS-SpyCas9(dS)-A22p3star | addgene full sequence | sequence record 440604 | Addgene NGS Result
CCACCCTGAATTGACTCTCTTCCGGGCACTATCATGCCATACCGCGAAAGGTTTTGCGCCATTCGATGGT
GTCCGGGATCTCGACGCTCTCCCTTATGCGACTCCTGCATTAGGAAGCAGCCCAGTAGTAGGTTGAGGCC
GTTGAGCACCGCCGCCGCAAGGAATGGTGTGGTTGACAATTAATCATCGGCTCGTATAATGTGTAATTGT
GAGCGGATAACAATTTGATGTGCTAGCGCATATCCAGTGTAGTAAGGCAAGTCCCTTCAAGAGTTATCGT
TGATACCCCTCGTAGTGCACATTCCTTTAACGCTTCAAAATCTGTAAAGCACGCCATATCGCCGAAAGGC
ACACTTAATTATTAAGAGGTAATACACCATGAAATCTTCTCACCATCACCATCACCATGGTTCTAGCAAA
AGCAATGAACCGGGTAAAGCAACCGGTGAAGGTAAACCGGTTAATAACAAATGGCTGAACAATGCCGGTA
AAGATCTGGGTAGTCCGGTTCCGGATCGTATTGCAAATAAACTGCGTGATAAAGAATTCGAGAGCTTCGA
TGATTTTCGTGAAACCTTTTGGGAAGAAGTTAGCAAAGATCCTGAACTGAGCAAACAGTTTAGCCGCAAT
AACAATGATCGTATGAAAGTTGGTAAAGCACCGAAAACACGTACCCAGGATGTTAGCGGTAAACGTACCT
CATTTGAACTGAATCATCAGAAACCGATTGAACAGAATGGTGGCGTTTATGATATGGATAACATTAGCGT
TGTTACCCCGAAACGCAACATTGATATTGAAGGCGGTGGTGGTGGTTCTTTGGAGGTTTTGTTCCAGGGT
CCAAACGCGACACCAAAGAAAAAGCGTAAAGTCGGGGGATCTCCGAAAAAGAAACGGAAAGTAGGTATCC
ACGGAGTCCCAGCAGCTACCATGGATAAGAAATACTCAATAGGCTTAGATATCGGCACAAATAGCGTCGG
ATGGGCGGTGATCACTGATGAATATAAGGTTCCGTCTAAAAAGTTCAAGGTTCTGGGAAATACAGACCGC
CACAGTATCAAAAAAAATCTTATAGGGGCTCTTTTATTTGACAGTGGAGAGACAGCGGAAGCGACTCGTC
TCAAACGGACAGCTCGTAGAAGGTATACACGTCGGAAGAATCGTATTAGCTATCTACAGGAGATTTTTTC
AAATGAGATGGCGAAAGTAGATGATAGTTTCTTTCATCGACTTGAAGAGTCTTTTTTGGTGGAAGAAGAC
AAGAAGCATGAACGTCATCCTATTTTTGGAAATATAGTAGATGAAGTTGCTTATCATGAGAAATATCCAA
CTATCTATCATCTGCGAAAAAAATTGGTAGATTCTACTGATAAAGCGGATTTGCGCTTAATCTATTTGGC
CTTAGCGCATATGATTAAGTTTCGTGGTCATTTTTTGATTGAGGGAGATTTAAATCCTGATAATAGTGAT
GTGGACAAACTATTTATCCAGTTGGTACAAACCTACAATCAATTATTTGAAGAAAACCCTATTAACGCAA
GTGGAGTAGATGCTAAAGCGATTCTTTCTGCACGATTGAGTAAATCAAGACGATTAGAAAATCTCATTGC
TCAGCTCCCCGGTGAGAAGAAAAATGGCTTATTTGGGAATCTCATTGCTTTGTCATTGGGTTTGACCCCT
AATTTTAAATCAAATTTTGATTTGGCAGAAGATGCTAAATTACAGCTTTCAAAAGATACTTACGATGATG
ATTTAGATAATTTATTGGCGCAAATTGGAGATCAATATGCTGATTTGTTTTTGGCAGCTAAGAATTTATC
AGATGCTATTTTACTTTCAGATATCCTAAGAGTAAATACTGAAATAACTAAGGCTCCCCTATCAGCTTCA
ATGATTAAACGCTACGATGAACATCATCAAGACTTGACTCTTTTAAAAGCTTTAGTTCGACAACAACTTC
CAGAAAAGTATAAAGAAATCTTTTTTGATCAATCAAAAAACGGATATGCAGGTTATATTGATGGGGGAGC
TAGCCAAGAAGAATTTTATAAATTTATCAAACCAATTTTAGAAAAAATGGATGGTACTGAGGAATTATTG
GTGAAACTAAATCGTGAAGATTTGCTGCGCAAGCAACGGACCTTTGACAACGGCTCTATTCCCCATCAAA
TTCACTTGGGTGAGCTGCATGCTATTTTGAGAAGACAAGAAGACTTTTATCCATTTTTAAAAGACAATCG
TGAGAAGATTGAAAAAATCTTGACTTTTCGAATTCCTTATTATGTTGGTCCATTGGCGCGTGGCAATAGT
CGTTTTGCATGGATGACTCGGAAGTCTGAAGAAACAATTACCCCATGGAATTTTGAAGAAGTTGTCGATA
AAGGTGCTTCAGCTCAATCATTTATTGAACGCATGACAAACTTTGATAAAAATCTTCCAAATGAAAAAGT
ACTACCAAAACATAGTTTGCTTTATGAGTATTTTACGGTTTATAACGAATTGACAAAGGTCAAATATGTT
ACTGAAGGAATGCGAAAACCAGCATTTCTTTCAGGTGAACAGAAGAAAGCCATTGTTGATTTACTCTTCA
AAACAAATCGAAAAGTAACCGTTAAGCAATTAAAAGAAGATTATTTCAAAAAAATAGAAAGCTTTGATAG
TGTTGAAATTTCAGGAGTTGAAGATAGATTTAATGCTTCATTAGGTACCTACCATGATTTGCTAAAAATT
ATTAAAGATAAAGATTTTTGGATAATGAAGAAAATGAAGATATCTTAGAGGATATTGTTTTAACATTGAC
CTTATTTGAAGATAGGGAGATGATTGAGGAAAGACTTAAAACATATGCTCACCTCTTTGATGATAAGGTG
ATGAAACAGCTTAAACGTCGCCGTTATACTGGTTGGGGACGTTTGTCTCGAAAATTGATTAATGGTATTA
GGGATAAGCAATCTGGCAAAACAATATTAGATTTTTTGAAATCAGATGGTTTTGCCAATCGCAATTTTAT
GCAGCTGATCCATGATGATAGTTTGACATTTAAAGAAGACATTCAAAAAGCACAAGTGTCTGGACAAGGC
GATAGTTTACATGAACATATTGCAAATTTAGCTGGTAGCCCTGCTATTAAAAAAGGTATTTTACAGACTG
TAAAAGTTGTTGATGAATTGGTCAAAGTAATGGGGCGGCATAAGCCAGAAAATATCGTTATTGAAATGGC
ACGTGAAAATCAGACAACTCAAAAGGGCCAGAAAAATTCGCGAGAGCGTATGAAACGAATCGAAGAAGGT
ATCAAAGAATTAGGAAGTCAGATTCTTAAAGAGCATCCTGTTGAAAATACTCAATTGCAAAATGAAAAGC
TCTATCTCTATTATCTCCAAAATGGAAGAGACATGTATGTGGACCAAGAATTAGATATTAATCGTTTAAG
TGATTATGATGTCGATCACATTGTTCCACAAAGTTTCCTTAAAGACGATTCAATAGACAATAAGGTCTTA
ACGCGTTCTGATAAAAATCGTGGTAAATCGGATAACGTTCCAAGTGAAGAAGTAGTCAAAAAGATGAAAA
ACTATTGGAGACAACTTCTAAACGCCAAGTTAATCACTCAACGTAAGTTTGATAATTTAACGAAAGCTGA
ACGTGGAGGTTTGAGTGAACTTGATAAAGCTGGTTTTATCAAACGCCAATTGGTTGAAACTCGCCAAATC
ACTAAGCATGTGGCACAAATTTTGGATAGTCGCATGAATACTAAATACGATGAAAATGATAAACTTATTC
GAGAGGTTAAAGTGATTACCTTAAAATCTAAATTAGTTTCTGACTTCCGAAAAGATTTCCAATTCTATAA
AGTACGTGAGATTAACAATTACCATCATGCCCATGATGCGTATCTAAATGCCGTCGTTGGAACTGCTTTG
ATTAAGAAATATCCAAAACTTGAATCGGAGTTTGTCTATGGTGATTATAAAGTTTATGATGTTCGTAAAA
TGATTGCTAAGTCTGAGCAAGAAATAGGCAAAGCAACCGCAAAATATTTCTTTTACTCTAATATCATGAA
CTTCTTCAAAACAGAAATTACACTTGCAAATGGAGAGATTCGCAAACGCCCTCTAATCGAAACTAATGGG
GAAACTGGAGAAATTGTCTGGGATAAAGGGCGAGATTTTGCCACAGTGCGCAAAGTATTGTCCATGCCCC
AAGTCAATATTGTCAAGAAAACAGAAGTACAGACAGGCGGATTCTCCAAGGAGTCAATTTTACCAAAAAG
AAATTCGGACAAGCTTATTGCTCGTAAAAAAGACTGGGATCCAAAAAAATATGGTGGTTTTGATAGTCCA
ACGGTAGCTTATTCAGTCCTAGTGGTTGCTAAGGTGGAAAAAGGGAAATCGAAGAAGTTAAAATCCGTTA
AAGAGTTACTAGGGATCACAATTATGGAAAGAAGTTCCTTTGAAAAAAATCCGATTGACTTTTTAGAAGC
TAAAGGATATAAGGAAGTTAAAAAAGACTTAATCATTAAACTACCTAAATATAGTCTTTTTGAGTTAGAA
AACGGTCGTAAACGGATGCTGGCTAGTGCCGGAGAATTACAAAAAGGAAATGAGCTGGCTCTGCCAAGCA
AATATGTGAATTTTTTATATTTAGCTAGTCATTATGAAAAGTTGAAGGGTAGTCCAGAAGATAACGAACA
AAAACAATTGTTTGTGGAGCAGCATAAGCATTATTTAGATGAGATTATTGAGCAAATCAGTGAATTTTCT
AAGCGTGTTATTTTAGCAGATGCCAATTTAGATAAAGTTCTTAGTGCATATAACAAACATAGAGACAAAC
CAATACGTGAACAAGCAGAAAATATTATTCATTTATTTACGTTGACGAATCTTGGAGCTCCCGCTGCTTT
TAAATATTTTGATACAACAATTGATCGTAAACGATATACGTCTACAAAAGAAGTTTTAGATGCCACTCTT
ATCCATCAATCCATCACTGGTCTTTATGAAACACGCATTGATTTGAGTCAGCTAGGAGGTGACGGGTCAC
ATACACCCGGGAACTCGAATAAATGGAAACACTTACAAGAGAATAAAAAGGGCCGTCCGCGTAGAGGTGG
TAGTCACACTCCAGGAAATTCCAACAAATGGAAGCACTTGCAGGAGAACAAAAAGGGTCGTCCACGGCGT
GGTGGCTCCCATACGCCAGGAAACAGTAATAAGTGGAAACATTTGCAAGAAAACAAAAAAGGGCGTCCGC
GTCGGTAATAGGTAATCTCTGCTTAAAAGCACAGAATCTAAGATCCCTGCCATTTGGCGGGGATTTTTTT
ATTTGTTTTCAGGAAATAAATAATCGATCGCGTAATAAAATCTATTATTATTTTTGTGAAGAATAAATTT
GGGTGCAATGAGAATGCGCAGGCCCTTTCGTCTCGCGCGTTTCGGTGATGACGGTGAAAACCTCTGACAC
ATGTCGAGTAAGGATCTCCAGGCATCAAATAAAACGAAAGGCTCAGTCGAAAGACTGGGCCTTTCGTTTT
ATCTGTTGTTTGTCGGTGAACGCTCTCGTCGACACTATGGTTGCTTTGACGTATGCGGTGTGAAATACCG
CACAGATGCGTAAGGAGAAAATACCGCATCAGGCGTCAGGTGGCACTTTTCGGGGAAATGTGCGCGGAAC
CCCTATTTGTTTATTTTTCTAAATACATTCAAATATGTATCCGCTCATGAGACAATAACCCTGATAAATG
CTTCAATAATATTGAAAAAGGAAGAGTATGAGTATTCAACATTTCCGTGTCGCCCTTATTCCCTTTTTTG
CGGCATTTTGCCTTCCTGTTTTTGCTCACCCAGAAACGCTGGTGAAAGTAAAAGATGCTGAAGATCAGTT
GGGTGCACGAGTGGGTTACATCGAACTGGATCTCAACAGCGGTAAGATCCTTGAGAGTTTTCGCCCCGAA
GAACGTTTTCCAATGATGAGCACTTTTAAAGTTCTGCTATGTGGCGCGGTATTATCCCGTATTGACGCCG
GGCAAGAGCAACTCGGTCGCCGCATACACTATTCTCAGAATGACTTGGTTGAGTACTCACCAGTCACAGA
AAAGCATCTTACGGATGGCATGACAGTAAGAGAATTATGCAGTGCTGCCATAACCATGAGTGATAACACT
GCGGCCAACTTACTTCTGACAACGATCGGAGGACCGAAGGAGCTAACCGCTTTTTTGCACAACATGGGGG
ATCATGTAACTCGCCTTGATCGTTGGGAACCGGAGCTGAATGAAGCCATACCAAACGACGAGCGTGACAC
CACGATGCCTGTAGCAATGGCAACAACGTTGCGCAAACTATTAACTGGCGAACTACTTACTCTAGCTTCC
CGGCAACAATTAATAGACTGGATGGAGGCGGATAAAGTTGCAGGACCACTTCTGCGCTCGGCCCTTCCGG
CTGGCTGGTTTATTGCTGATAAATCTGGAGCCGGTGAGCGTGGGTCTCGCGGTATCATTGCAGCACTGGG
GCCAGATGGTAAGCCCTCCCGTATCGTAGTTATCTACACGACGGGGAGTCAGGCAACTATGGATGAACGA
AATAGACAGATCGCTGAGATAGGTGCCTCACTGATTAAGCATTGGTAACTGTCAGACCAAGTTTACTCAT
ATATACTTTAGATTGATTTAAAACTTCATTTTTAATTTAAAAGGATCTAGGTGAAGATCCTTTTTGATAA
TCTCATGACCAAAATCCCTTAACGTGAGTTTTCGTTCCACTGAGCGTCAGACCCCGTAGAAAAGATCAAA
GGATCTTCTTGAGATCCTTTTTTTCTGCGCGTAATCTGCTGCTTGCAAACAAAAAAACCACCGCTACCAG
CGGTGGTTTGTTTGCCGGATCAAGAGCTACCAACTCTTTTTCCGAAGGTAACTGGCTTCAGCAGAGCGCA
GATACCAAATACTGTTCTTCTAGTGTAGCCGTAGTTAGGCCACCACTTCAAGAACTCTGTAGCACCGCCT
ACATACCTCGCTCTGCTAATCCTGTTACCAGTGGCTGCTGCCAGTGGCGATAAGTCGTGTCTTACCGGGT
TGGACTCAAGACGATAGTTACCGGATAAGGCGCAGCGGTCGGGCTGAACGGGGGGTTCGTGCACACAGCC
CAGCTTGGAGCGAACGACCTACACCGAACTGAGATACCTACAGCGTGAGCTATGAGAAAGCGCCACGCTT
CCCGAAGGGAGAAAGGCGGACAGGTATCCGGTAAGCGGCAGGGTCGGAACAGGAGAGCGCACGAGGGAGC
TTCCAGGGGGAAACGCCTGGTATCTTTATAGTCCTGTCGGGTTTCGCCACCTCTGACTTGAGCGTCGATT
TTTGTGATGCTCGTCAGGGGGGCGGAGCCTATGGAAAAACGCCAGCAACGCGGCCTTTTTACGGTTCCTG
GCCTTTTGCTGGCCTTTTGCTCACATAGTCATGCCCCGCGCCCACCGGAAGGAGCTGACTGGGTTGAAGG
CTCTCAAGGGCATCGGTCGAGATCCCGGTGCCTAATGAGTGAGCTAACTTACATTAATTGCGTTGCGCTC
ACTGCCCGCTTTCCAGTCGGGAAACCTGTCGTGCCAGCTGCATTAATGAATCGGCCAACGCGCGGGGAGA
GGCGGTTTGCGTATTGGGCGCCAGGGTGGTTTTTCTTTTCACCAGTGAGACGGGCAACAGCTGATTGCCC
TTCACCGCCTGGCCCTGAGAGAGTTGCAGCAAGCGGTCCACGCTGGTTTGCCCCAGCAGGCGAAAATCCT
GTTTGATGGTGGTTAACGGCGGGATATAACATGAGCTGTCTTCGGTATCGTCGTATCCCACTACCGAGAT
ATCCGCACCAACGCGCAGCCCGGACTCGGTAATGGCGCGCATTGCGCCCAGCGCCATCTGATCGTTGGCA
ACCAGCATCGCAGTGGGAACGATGCCCTCATTCAGCATTTGCATGGTTTGTTGAAAACCGGACATGGCAC
TCCAGTCGCCTTCCCGTTCCGCTATCGGCTGAATTTGATTGCGAGTGAGATATTTATGCCAGCCAGCCAG
ACGCAGACGCGCCGAGACAGAACTTAATGGGCCCGCTAACAGCGCGATTTGCTGGTGACCCAATGCGACC
AGATGCTCCACGCCCAGTCGCGTACCGTCTTCATGGGAGAAAATAATACTGTTGATGGGTGTCTGGTCAG
AGACATCAAGAAATAACGCCGGAACATTAGTGCAGGCAGCTTCCACAGCAATGGCATCCTGGTCATCCAG
CGGATAGTTAATGATCAGCCCACTGACGCGTTGCGCGAGAAGATTGTGCACCGCCGCTTTACAGGCTTCG
ACGCCGCTTCGTTCTACCATCGACACCACCACGCTGGCACCCAGTTGATCGGCGCGAGATTTAATCGCCG
CGACAATTTGCGACGGCGCGTGCAGGGCCAGACTGGAGGTGGCAACGCCAATCAGCAACGACTGTTTGCC
CGCCAGTTGTTGTGCCACGCGGTTGGGAATGTAATTCAGCTCCGCCATCGCCGCTTCCACTTTTTCCCGC
GTTTTCGCAGAAACGTGGCTGGCCTGGTTCACCACGCGGGAAACGGTCTGATAAGAGACACCGGCATACT
CTGCGACATCGTATAACGTTACTGGTTTCACATTCA
Features (pLannotate 1.2.2; 18 found; start..end, strand, type, name):
     81..169     -  CDS            TcR (fragment): tetracycline efflux protein; tet; confers resistance to tetracycline
    173..201     +  promoter       tac promoter: strong E. coli promoter; hybrid between the trp and lac UV5 promoters
    207..223     +  protein_bind   lac operator: The lac repressor binds to the lac operator to inhibit transcription in E. coli. This inhibition can be relieved by adding lactose or isopropyl-β-D-thiogalactopyranoside (IPTG). lac repressor encoded by lacI
    245..378     +  5'UTR          cspA 5'UTR: cspA; 5'UTR of the E. coli cold shock protein cspA gene (Mitta et al., 1997)
    391..408     +  CDS            6xHis: 6xHis affinity tag
    415..807     +  CDS            colE7 (fragment): CEA7_ECOLX - Also known as cea. Experimental evidence at protein level: Swiss-Prot protein existence level 1. Colicins are polypeptide toxins produced by and active against E.coli and closely related bacteria. From Escherichia coli.
    931..5033    +  CDS            Cas9: Cas9 (Csn1) endonuclease from the Streptococcus pyogenes Type II CRISPR/Cas system generates RNA-guided double strand breaks in DNA
   5266..5410    +  3'UTR          cspA 3'UTR: cspA; 3'UTR of the E. coli cold shock protein cspA gene (Mitta et al., 1997)
   5422..5457    +  CDS            rop (fragment): Rop protein, which maintains plasmids at low copy number; rop
   5486..5557    +  terminator     rrnB T1 terminator: transcription terminator T1 from the E. coli rrnB gene
   5582..5633    +  misc_feature   bom (fragment): basis of mobility region from pBR322
   5663..5767    +  promoter       AmpR promoter: bla
   5768..6628    +  CDS            AmpR: β-lactamase; bla; confers resistance to ampicillin, carbenicillin, and related antibiotics
   6799..7387    +  rep_origin     ori: high-copy-number ColE1/pMB1/pBR322/pUC origin of replication
   7445..7510    -  CDS            TcR (fragment): tetracycline efflux protein; tet; confers resistance to tetracycline
   7525..7546    -  protein_bind   CAP binding site: CAP binding activates transcription in the presence of cAMP. E. coli catabolite activator protein
   7559..8641    -  CDS            lacI: lac repressor; lacI; The lac repressor binds to the lac operator to inhibit transcription in E. coli. This inhibition can be relieved by adding lactose or isopropyl-β-D-thiogalactopyranoside (IPTG).
   8642..73      -  promoter       lacI promoter (across the origin): lacI
