[The description below was written by a language model from this plasmid's Addgene catalogue record and pLannotate feature annotations shown in this document.]
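Description:
His-CL7-2NLS-SpyCas9(dS)-A22p3star is an 8.6 kb bacterial expression plasmid on a pCold-type backbone, built to produce a recombinant Streptococcus pyogenes Cas9 fusion protein in E. coli. It replicates from a high-copy ColE1/pUC-type origin and is selected with ampicillin through the β-lactamase gene. Short fragments of the tetracycline resistance gene, rop and the bom region are annotated, but these appear to be non-functional remnants of pBR322-derived ancestry rather than working parts.

The roughly 4.9 kb synthetic insert is driven by the tac promoter followed by a lac operator. A lacI repressor gene with its own promoter is carried on the plasmid, so expression is held off until induced with IPTG. The open reading frame is flanked by the cspA 5' and 3' untranslated regions characteristic of cold-shock expression vectors, and an rrnB T1 terminator lies downstream. The fusion begins with a 6xHis tag and CL7, an engineered colicin E7 DNase-domain fragment that serves as a high-affinity purification handle through its tight binding to the Im7 immunity protein. According to the construct name, two nuclear localization signals precede Cas9 and A22p peptide sequence is fused at the C terminus. These small elements are not individually annotated in the feature table, although unannotated coding space exists on both sides of the Cas9 CDS. The record does not define the "dS" and "star" designations.

The associated work concerns engineering self-deliverable Cas9 ribonucleoproteins for genome editing in the brain, so the plasmid is presumably used to purify A22p-fused Cas9 protein for assembly with guide RNA into such complexes.
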