Addgene plasmid #222970: His-CL7-2NLS-SpyCas9(dS)-A22p3star
Purpose: Bacterial expression of A22p-fused SpyCas9 construct
Depositing lab: Jennifer Doudna. Depositing organization: University of California, Berkeley. Publication: Engineering self-deliverable ribonucleoproteins for genome editing in the brain. Chen K, Stahl EC, Kang MH, Xu B, Allen R, Trinidad M, Doudna JA. Nat Commun. 2024 Feb 26;15(1):1727. doi: 10.1038/s41467-024-45998-2. PubMed 38409124.
Backbone
  Vector backbone: pCold
  Vector type: Bacterial Expression, CRISPR
Growth in bacteria
  Bacterial resistance: Ampicillin, 100 μg/mL
  Growth temperature: 37°C
  Growth strain: DH5alpha
  Growth instructions: The Doudna lab uses BL21 Rosetta E. coli for protein expression.
  Copy number: High Copy
Gene/Insert
  Gene/Insert name: His-CL7-2NLS-SpyCas9(dS)-A22p3 (alt name: 2x-Cas9(dS)-A22p3)
  Species: Synthetic
  Insert size (bp): 4881
  Promoter: tac
  Tag / fusion protein: His (N terminal on insert); CL7 (N terminal on insert)
  Cloning method: Gibson Cloning
  Sequencing primers: 5′ agcggataacaatttgatgtgc; 3′ ATAATACCGCGCCACATAGC
Terms and licenses: Academic/Nonprofit Terms; Industry Terms: Not Available to Industry
How to cite: His-CL7-2NLS-SpyCas9(dS)-A22p3star was a gift from Jennifer Doudna (Addgene plasmid # 222970 ; http://n2t.net/addgene:222970 ; RRID:Addgene_222970)
